Addgene plasmid #66194: pYLsgRNA-OsU6a
Purpose: (Empty Backbone) cloning of sgRNAs for expression in plants
Depositing lab: Yao-Guang Liu. Depositing organization: South China Agricultural University (SCAU). Publication: A robust CRISPR/Cas9 system for convenient, high-efficiency multiplex genome editing in monocot and dicot plants. Ma X, Zhang Q, Zhu Q, Liu W, Chen Y, Qiu R, Wang B, Yang Z, Li H, Lin Y, Xie Y, Shen R, Chen S, Wang Z, Chen Y, Guo J, Chen L, Zhao X, Dong Z, Liu YG. Mol Plant. 2015 Apr 24. pii: S1674-2052(15)00204-X. doi: 10.1016/j.molp.2015.04.007. PubMed 25917172.
Backbone
  Vector backbone: based on pUC18
  Vector type: Cloning Vector
Growth in bacteria
  Bacterial resistance: Ampicillin, 100 μg/mL
  Growth temperature: 37°C
  Growth strain: DH10B
  Copy number: Unknown
Gene/Insert
  Gene/Insert name: None
Terms and licenses: Academic/Nonprofit Terms; Industry Terms: Not Available to Industry
Depositor comments: Accession number KR029105 Please see our published protocol for using these plasmids. Ma, X. and Liu, Y.-G. 2016. CRISPR/Cas9-based multiplex genome editing in monocot and dicot plants. Curr. Protoc. Mol. Biol. 115:31.6.1-31.6.21. http://onlinelibrary.wiley.com/doi/10.1002/cpmb.10/abstract doi: 10.1002/cpmb.10
How to cite: pYLsgRNA-OsU6a was a gift from Yao-Guang Liu (Addgene plasmid # 66194 ; http://n2t.net/addgene:66194 ; RRID:Addgene_66194)
