[The description below was written by a language model from this plasmid's Addgene catalogue record and pLannotate feature annotations shown in this document.]
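Description:
pYLsgRNA-OsU6a is a small (about 3.3 kb) pUC18-derived cloning vector deposited as an empty backbone for building single-guide RNA expression cassettes intended for use in plants. It is propagated in E. coli through the high-copy ColE1/pUC-type origin and selected with ampicillin via the bla (β-lactamase) gene and its native promoter. The remaining annotated backbone features are remnants of the pUC18 lineage: the CAP binding site, lac promoter and lac operator, a fragment of the multiple cloning site spanning the sequence origin, fragments of lacZα and lacI, and short bom and rop remnants that are not expected to be functional.

The functional payload annotated in the feature table is the guide RNA scaffold for the Streptococcus pyogenes Cas9 system, located just downstream of the residual polylinker. No target spacer is present, consistent with the record listing no insert; the user supplies the targeting sequence. The plasmid name points to a rice (Os) U6a small nuclear RNA promoter, the kind of RNA polymerase III promoter normally used to drive sgRNA transcription, but the automated annotation does not mark any such promoter, so its position and extent cannot be confirmed from the table. An unannotated stretch of roughly 550 nt lies between the scaffold and the lacZα fragment.

According to the associated publication title, the plasmid belongs to a CRISPR/Cas9 toolkit for multiplex genome editing in monocot and dicot plants. It carries no Cas9 gene, plant selection marker or T-DNA borders, so it serves as an intermediate source of sgRNA cassettes rather than a plant transformation vector; the record does not detail the downstream assembly steps.
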