Features (pLannotate 1.2.2; 12 found; start..end, strand, type, name):
     20..95      +  misc_RNA       gRNA scaffold: guide RNA scaffold for the Streptococcus pyogenes CRISPR/Cas9 system
    642..796     +  CDS            lacZα (fragment): LacZα fragment of β-galactosidase; lacZ fragment
    802..901     -  misc_feature   bom (fragment): basis of mobility region from pBR322
   1003..1038    -  CDS            rop (fragment): Rop protein, which maintains plasmids at low copy number; rop
   1133..1237    +  promoter       AmpR promoter: bla
   1238..2098    +  CDS            AmpR: β-lactamase; bla; confers resistance to ampicillin, carbenicillin, and related antibiotics
   2269..2857    +  rep_origin     ori: high-copy-number ColE1/pMB1/pBR322/pUC origin of replication
   3040..3132    +  CDS            lacI (fragment): lac repressor; lacI; The lac repressor binds to the lac operator to inhibit transcription in E. coli. This inhibition can be relieved by adding lactose or isopropyl-β-D-thiogalactopyranoside (IPTG).
   3145..3166    +  protein_bind   CAP binding site: CAP binding activates transcription in the presence of cAMP. E. coli catabolite activator protein
   3181..3211    +  promoter       lac promoter: promoter for the E. coli lac operon
   3219..3235    +  protein_bind   lac operator: The lac repressor binds to the lac operator to inhibit transcription in E. coli. This inhibition can be relieved by adding lactose or isopropyl-β-D-thiogalactopyranoside (IPTG). lac repressor encoded by lacI
   3269..6       +  misc_feature   MCS (fragment) (across the origin): pUC18/19 multiple cloning site
>Addgene plasmid #66194 | pYLsgRNA-OsU6a | depositor full sequence | sequence record 112923 | Full Sequence
GGATCCAGCGTGGGTCTCGGTTTTAGAGCTAGAAATAGCAAGTTAAAATAAGGCTAGTCCGTTATCAACT
TGAAAAAGTGGCACCGAGTCGGTGCTTTTTTTCAAGAGCTTGGAGTGGATGGAATTTTCCTCCGTTTTAC
CTGTGGAATCGGCAGCAAAGGATTTTTTCCTGTAGTTTTCCCACAACCATTTTTTACCATCCGAATGATA
GGATAGGAAAAATATCCAAGTGAACAGTATTCCTATAAAATTCCCGTAAAAAGCCTGCAATCCGAATGAG
CCCTGAAGTCTGAACTAGCCGGTCACCTGTACAGGCTATCGAGATGCCATACAAGAGACGGTAGTAGGAA
CTAGGAAGACGATGGTTGATTCGTCAGGCGAAATCGTCGTCCTGCAGTCGCATCTATGGGCCTGGACGGA
ATAGGGGAAAAAGTTGGCCGGATAGGAGGGAAAGGCCCAGGTGCTTACGTGCGAGGTAGGCCTGGGCTCT
CAGCACTTCGATTCGTTGGCACCGGGGTAGGATGCAATAGAGAGCAACGTTTAGTACCACCTCGCTTAGC
TAGAGCAAACTGGACTGCCTTATATGCGCGGGTGCTGGCTTGGCTGCCGAGAGACCTCTGAAGATAACAT
ACTAAGCTTGGCACTGGCCGTCGTTTTACAACGTCGTGACTGGGAAAACCCTGGCGTTACCCAACTTAAT
CGCCTTGCAGCACATCCCCCTTTCGCCAGCTGGCGTAATAGCGAAGAGGCCCGCACCGATCGCCCTTCCC
AACAGTTGCGCAGCCTGAATGGCGAATGGCGCCTGATGCGGTATTTTCTCCTTACGCATCTGTGCGGTAT
TTCACACCGCATATGGTGCACTCTCAGTACAATCTGCTCTGATGCCGCATAGTTAAGCCAGCCCCGACAC
CCGCCAACACCCGCTGACGCGCCCTGACGGGCTTGTCTGCTCCCGGCATCCGCTTACAGACAAGCTGTGA
CCGTCTCCGGGAGCTGCATGTGTCAGAGGTTTTCACCGTCATCACCGAAACGCGCGAGACGAAAGGGCCT
CGTGATACGCCTATTTTTATAGGTTAATGTCATGATAATAATGGTTTCTTAGACGTCAGGTGGCACTTTT
CGGGGAAATGTGCGCGGAACCCCTATTTGTTTATTTTTCTAAATACATTCAAATATGTATCCGCTCATGA
GACAATAACCCTGATAAATGCTTCAATAATATTGAAAAAGGAAGAGTATGAGTATTCAACATTTCCGTGT
CGCCCTTATTCCCTTTTTTGCGGCATTTTGCCTTCCTGTTTTTGCTCACCCAGAAACGCTGGTGAAAGTA
AAAGATGCTGAAGATCAGTTGGGTGCACGAGTGGGTTACATCGAACTGGATCTCAACAGCGGTAAGATCC
TTGAGAGTTTTCGCCCCGAAGAACGTTTTCCAATGATGAGCACTTTTAAAGTTCTGCTATGTGGCGCGGT
ATTATCCCGTATTGACGCCGGGCAAGAGCAACTCGGTCGCCGCATACACTATTCTCAGAATGACTTGGTT
GAGTACTCACCAGTCACAGAAAAGCATCTTACGGATGGCATGACAGTAAGAGAATTATGCAGTGCTGCCA
TAACCATGAGTGATAACACTGCGGCCAACTTACTTCTGACAACGATCGGAGGACCGAAGGAGCTAACCGC
TTTTTTGCACAACATGGGGGATCATGTAACTCGCCTTGATCGTTGGGAACCGGAGCTGAATGAAGCCATA
CCAAACGACGAGCGTGACACCACGATGCCTGTAGCAATGGCAACAACGTTGCGCAAACTATTAACTGGCG
AACTACTTACTCTAGCTTCCCGGCAACAATTAATAGACTGGATGGAGGCGGATAAAGTTGCAGGACCACT
TCTGCGCTCGGCCCTTCCGGCTGGCTGGTTTATTGCTGATAAATCTGGAGCCGGTGAGCGTGGGTCTCGC
GGTATCATTGCAGCACTGGGGCCAGATGGTAAGCCCTCCCGTATCGTAGTTATCTACACGACGGGGAGTC
AGGCAACTATGGATGAACGAAATAGACAGATCGCTGAGATAGGTGCCTCACTGATTAAGCATTGGTAACT
GTCAGACCAAGTTTACTCATATATACTTTAGATTGATTTAAAACTTCATTTTTAATTTAAAAGGATCTAG
GTGAAGATCCTTTTTGATAATCTCATGACCAAAATCCCTTAACGTGAGTTTTCGTTCCACTGAGCGTCAG
ACCCCGTAGAAAAGATCAAAGGATCTTCTTGAGATCCTTTTTTTCTGCGCGTAATCTGCTGCTTGCAAAC
AAAAAAACCACCGCTACCAGCGGTGGTTTGTTTGCCGGATCAAGAGCTACCAACTCTTTTTCCGAAGGTA
ACTGGCTTCAGCAGAGCGCAGATACCAAATACTGTTCTTCTAGTGTAGCCGTAGTTAGGCCACCACTTCA
AGAACTCTGTAGCACCGCCTACATACCTCGCTCTGCTAATCCTGTTACCAGTGGCTGCTGCCAGTGGCGA
TAAGTCGTGTCTTACCGGGTTGGACTCAAGACGATAGTTACCGGATAAGGCGCAGCGGTCGGGCTGAACG
GGGGGTTCGTGCACACAGCCCAGCTTGGAGCGAACGACCTACACCGAACTGAGATACCTACAGCGTGAGC
TATGAGAAAGCGCCACGCTTCCCGAAGGGAGAAAGGCGGACAGGTATCCGGTAAGCGGCAGGGTCGGAAC
AGGAGAGCGCACGAGGGAGCTTCCAGGGGGAAACGCCTGGTATCTTTATAGTCCTGTCGGGTTTCGCCAC
CTCTGACTTGAGCGTCGATTTTTGTGATGCTCGTCAGGGGGGCGGAGCCTATGGAAAAACGCCAGCAACG
CGGCCTTTTTACGGTTCCTGGCCTTTTGCTGGCCTTTTGCTCACATGTTCTTTCCTGCGTTATCCCCTGA
TTCTGTGGATAACCGTATTACCGCCTTTGAGTGAGCTGATACCGCTCGCCGCAGCCGAACGACCGAGCGC
AGCGAGTCAGTGAGCGAGGAAGCGGAAGAGCGCCCAATACGCAAACCGCCTCTCCCCGCGCGTTGGCCGA
TTCATTAATGCAGCTGGCACGACAGGTTTCCCGACTGGAAAGCGGGCAGTGAGCGCAACGCAATTAATGT
GAGTTAGCTCACTCATTAGGCACCCCAGGCTTTACACTTTATGCTTCCGGCTCGTATGTTGTGTGGAATT
GTGAGCGGATAACAATTTCACACAGGAAACAGCTATGACCATGATTACGAATTCGAGCTCGGTACCCGG
