>Addgene plasmid #66194 | pYLsgRNA-OsU6a | addgene partial sequence | sequence record 121199 | pBRforEco 5'-AATAGGCGTATCACGAGGC-3'
ACCTCTGACACATGCAGCTCCCGGAGACGGTCACAGCTTGTCTGTAAGCGGATGCCGGGAGCAGACAAGC
CCGTCAGGGCGCGTCAGCGGGTGTTGGCGGGTGTCGGGGCTGGCTTAACTATGCGGCATCAGAGCAGATT
GTACTGAGAGTGCACCATATGCGGTGTGAAATACCGCACAGATGCGTAAGGAGAAAATACCGCATCAGGC
GCCATTCGCCATTCAGGCTGCGCAACTGTTGGGAAGGGCGATCGGTGCGGGCCTCTTCGCTATTACGCCA
GCTGGCGAAAGGGGGATGTGCTGCAAGGCGATTAAGTTGGGTAACGCCAGGGTTTTCCCAGTCACGACGT
TGTAAAACGACGGCCAGTGCCAAGCTTAGTATGTTATCTTCAGAGGTCTCTCGGCAGCCAAGCCAGCACC
CGCGCATATAAGGCAGTCCAGTTTGCTCTAGCTAAGCGAGGTGGTACTAAACGTTGCTCTCTATTGCATC
CTACCCCGGTGCCAACGAATCGAAGTGCTGAGAGCCCAGGCCTACCTCGCACGTAAGCACCTGGGCCTTT
CCCTCCTATCCGGCCAACTTTTTCCCCTATTCCGTCCAGGCCCATAGATGCGACTGCAGGACGACGATTT
CGCCTGACGAATCAACCATCGTCTTCCTAGTTCCTACTACCGTCTCTTGTATGGCATCTCGATAGCCTGT
ACAGGTGACCGGCTAGTTCAGACTTCAGGGCTCATTCGGATTGCAGGCTTTTTACGGGAATTTTATAGGA
ATACTGTTCACTTGGATATTTTTCCTATCCTATCATTCGGATGGTAA
