>Addgene plasmid #66194 | pYLsgRNA-OsU6a | addgene partial sequence | sequence record 124173 | pUC-4 5'-CAGTGAGCGAGGAAGCGGAAGAGCGCCCAA-3'
GGCCGATTCATTAATGCAGCTGGCACGACAGGTTTCCCGACTGGAAAGCGGGCAGTGAGCGCAACGCAAT
TAATGTGAGTTAGCTCACTCATTAGGCACCCCAGGCTTTACACTTTATGCTTCCGGCTCGTATGTTGTGT
GGAATTGTGAGCGGATAACAATTTCACACAGGAAACAGCTATGACCATGATTACGAATTCGAGCTCGGTA
CCCGGGGATCCAGCGTGGGTCTCGGTTTTAGAGCTAGAAATAGCAAGTTAAAATAAGGCTAGTCCGTTAT
CAACTTGAAAAAGTGGCACCGAGTCGGTGCTTTTTTTCAAGAGCTTGGAGTGGATGGAATTTTCCTCCGT
TTTACCTGTGGAATCGGCAGCAAAGGATTTTTTCCTGTAGTTTTCCCACAACCATTTTTTACCATCCGAA
TGATAGGATAGGAAAAATATCCAAGTGAACAGTATTCCTATAAAATTCCCGTAAAAAGCCTGCAATCCGA
ATGAGCCCTGAAGTCTGAACTAGCCGGTCACCTGTACAGGCTATCGAGATGCCATACAAGAGACGGTAGT
AGGAACTAGGAAGACGATGGTTGATTCGTCAGGCGAAATCGTCGTCCTGCAGTCGCATCTATGGGCCTGG
ACGGAATAGGGGAAAAAGTTGGCCGGATAGGAGGGAAAGGCCCAGGTGCTTACGTGCGAGGTAGGCCTGG
GCTCTCAGCACTTCGATTCGTTGGCACCGGGGTAGGATGCAATAGAGAGCAACGTTTAGTACCACCTCGC
TTAGCTAGAGCAAACTGGACTGCCTTATATGCGCGGGTGCTGGCTTGGCTGCCGAGAGACCTCTGAAGAT
AACATACTAAGCTTGGCACTGGCCGTCGTT
